Addgene plasmid #227270: qTAG-AAVS1-PGK-Blast
Purpose: (Empty Backbone) Empty AAVS1 targeting donor for the insertion of Blast and a medium strength PGK promoter. A CDS can be cloned adjacent to the promoter via restriction or gibson cloning using the MluI cut site.
Depositing lab: Laurence Pelletier. Publication: qTAG: an adaptable plasmid scaffold for CRISPR-based endogenous tagging. Philip R, Sharma A, Matellan L, Erpf AC, Hsu WH, Tkach JM, Wyatt HDM, Pelletier L. EMBO J. 2024 Dec 12. doi: 10.1038/s44318-024-00337-5. PubMed 39668248.
Backbone
  Vector backbone: pUC19
  Backbone manufacturer: Invitrogen
  Backbone size (bp): 2686
  Vector type: Mammalian Expression, CRISPR ; Donor Cassette
  Selectable markers: Blasticidin
Growth in bacteria
  Bacterial resistance: Ampicillin, 100 μg/mL
  Growth temperature: 37°C
  Growth strain: DH5alpha
  Copy number: High Copy
Gene/Insert
  Gene/Insert name: None
Terms and licenses: Academic/Nonprofit Terms; Industry Terms: Not Available to Industry
How to cite: qTAG-AAVS1-PGK-Blast was a gift from Laurence Pelletier (Addgene plasmid # 227270 ; http://n2t.net/addgene:227270 ; RRID:Addgene_227270)
