[The description below was written by a language model from this plasmid's Addgene catalogue record and pLannotate feature annotations shown in this document.]
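Description:
qTAG-AAVS1-PGK-Blast is an empty homology-directed repair donor plasmid built on a pUC19 backbone, designed for CRISPR-assisted knock-in at the human AAVS1 safe-harbour locus. It is maintained in E. coli at high copy through the ColE1/pUC origin and selected with ampicillin via the β-lactamase gene and its native promoter. Remnants of the pUC19 cloning region (lacZα fragment, lac promoter and operator, CAP binding site) flank the donor cassette, along with short annotated fragments of bom, lacI and rop that appear to be backbone vestiges.

The payload lies between left and right homology arms of roughly 800 bp each, derived from intron 1 of PPP1R12C, the site of AAVS1. Immediately after the left arm is a splice acceptor followed by the blasticidin S deaminase coding sequence and an SV40 polyadenylation signal. No promoter is annotated upstream of this marker, which suggests a gene-trap arrangement in which blasticidin resistance depends on splicing into the endogenous PPP1R12C transcript after correct integration, thereby favouring on-target events over random insertions. Downstream sits a mouse PGK promoter, described in the record as medium strength, followed by a short gap and a bGH polyadenylation signal. According to the record, a coding sequence of interest can be placed next to the promoter using the MluI site, by restriction or Gibson cloning.

No insert is present. The plasmid belongs to the qTAG scaffold series and serves as a starting point for generating blasticidin-selectable cell lines with stable transgene expression from AAVS1. The nuclease and guide RNA must be supplied separately, since neither is annotated here.
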