Features (pLannotate 1.2.2; 17 found; start..end, strand, type, name):
    137..236     +  misc_feature   bom (fragment): basis of mobility region from pBR322
    242..399     -  CDS            lacZα (fragment): LacZα fragment of β-galactosidase; lacZ fragment
    402..1205    +  misc_feature   HA-L: left homology arm from the adeno-associated virus integration site (AAVS1) within intron 1 of the human PPP1R12C gene
   1212..1237    +  misc_feature   SA: splice acceptor site
   1339..1735    +  CDS            BSD (fragment): blasticidin S deaminase; Aspergillus terreus BSD; confers resistance to blasticidin
   1759..1880    +  polyA_signal   SV40 poly(A) signal: SV40 polyadenylation signal
   1899..2398    +  promoter       PGK promoter: mouse phosphoglycerate kinase 1 promoter
   2462..2686    +  polyA_signal   bGH poly(A) signal: bovine growth hormone polyadenylation signal
   2701..3537    +  misc_feature   HA-R: right homology arm from the adeno-associated virus integration site (AAVS1) within intron 1 of the human PPP1R12C gene
   3580..3596    -  protein_bind   lac operator: The lac repressor binds to the lac operator to inhibit transcription in E. coli. This inhibition can be relieved by adding lactose or isopropyl-β-D-thiogalactopyranoside (IPTG). lac repressor encoded by lacI
   3604..3634    -  promoter       lac promoter: promoter for the E. coli lac operon
   3649..3670    -  protein_bind   CAP binding site: CAP binding activates transcription in the presence of cAMP. E. coli catabolite activator protein
   3683..3775    -  CDS            lacI (fragment): lac repressor; lacI; The lac repressor binds to the lac operator to inhibit transcription in E. coli. This inhibition can be relieved by adding lactose or isopropyl-β-D-thiogalactopyranoside (IPTG).
   3958..4546    -  rep_origin     ori: high-copy-number ColE1/pMB1/pBR322/pUC origin of replication
   4717..5577    -  CDS            AmpR: β-lactamase; bla; confers resistance to ampicillin, carbenicillin, and related antibiotics
   5578..5682    -  promoter       AmpR promoter: bla
   5777..35      +  CDS            rop (fragment) (across the origin): Rop protein, which maintains plasmids at low copy number; rop
>Addgene plasmid #227270 | qTAG-AAVS1-PGK-Blast | addgene full sequence | sequence record 452024 | Addgene NGS Result
TCGCGCGTTTCGGTGATGACGGTGAAAACCTCTGACACATGCAGCTCCCGGAGACGGTCACAGCTTGTCT
GTAAGCGGATGCCGGGAGCAGACAAGCCCGTCAGGGCGCGTCAGCGGGTGTTGGCGGGTGTCGGGGCTGG
CTTAACTATGCGGCATCAGAGCAGATTGTACTGAGAGTGCACCATATGCGGTGTGAAATACCGCACAGAT
GCGTAAGGAGAAAATACCGCATCAGGCGCCATTCGCCATTCAGGCTGCGCAACTGTTGGGAAGGGCGATC
GGTGCGGGCCTCTTCGCTATTACGCCAGCTGGCGAAAGGGGGATGTGCTGCAAGGCGATTAAGTTGGGTA
ACGCCAGGGTTTTCCCAGTCACGACGTTGTAAAACGACGGCCAGTGAATTCTGCTTTCTCTGACCAGCAT
TCTCTCCCCTGGGCCTGTGCCGCTTTCTGTCTGCAGCTTGTGGCCTGGGTCACCTCTACGGCTGGCCCAG
ATCCTTCCCTGCCGCCTCCTTCAGGTTCCGTCTTCCTCCACTCCCTCTTCCCCTTGCTCTCTGCTGTGTT
GCTGCCCAAGGATGCTCTTTCCGGAGCACTTCCTTCTCGGCGCTGCACCACGTGATGTCCTCTGAGCGGA
TCCTCCCCGTGTCTGGGTCCTCTCCGGGCATCTCTCCTCCCTCACCCAACCCCATGCCGTCTTCACTCGC
TGGGTTCCCTTTTCCTTCTCCTTCTGGGGCCTGTGCCATCTCTCGTTTCTTAGGATGGCCTTCTCCGACG
GATGTCTCCCTTGCGTCCCGCCTCCCCTTCTTGTAGGCCTGCATCATCACCGTTTTTCTGGACAACCCCA
AAGTACCCCGTCTCCCTGGCTTTAGCCACCTCTCCATCCTCTTGCTTTCTTTGCCTGGACACCCCGTTCT
CCTGTGGATTCGGGTCACCTCTCACTCCTTTCATTTGGGCAGCTCCCCTACCCCCCTTACCTCTCTAGTC
TGTGCTAGCTCTTCCAGCCCCCTGTCATGGCATCTTCCAGGGGTCCGAGAGCTCAGCTAGTCTTCTTCCT
CCAACCCGGGCCCCTATGTCCACTTCAGGACAGCATGTTTGCTGCCTCCAGGGATCCTGTGTCCCCGAGC
TGGGACCACCTTATATTCCCAGGGCCGGTTAATGTGGCTCTGGTTCTGGGTACTTTTATCTGTCCCCTCC
ACCCCACAGTGGGGCTGTACACTGACCTCTTCTCTTCCTCCCACAGGGCATGCATTCTGGTGGCGGAGGA
TCCGGAGCTACTAACTTCAGCCTGCTGAAGCAGGCCGGAGACGTGGAGGAGAACCCTGGACCTTCTAGAG
GAAGCGGAATGGCCAAGCCTTTGTCTCAAGAAGAATCCACCCTCATTGAAAGAGCAACGGCTACAATCAA
CAGCATCCCCATCTCTGAAGACTACAGCGTCGCCAGCGCAGCTCTCTCTAGCGACGGCCGCATCTTCACT
GGTGTCAATGTATATCATTTTACTGGGGGACCTTGTGCAGAACTCGTGGTGCTGGGCACTGCTGCTGCTG
CGGCAGCTGGCAACCTGACTTGTATCGTCGCGATCGGAAATGAGAACAGGGGCATCTTGAGCCCCTGCGG
ACGGTGCCGACAGGTGCTTCTCGATCTGCATCCTGGGATCAAAGCCATAGTGAAGGACAGTGATGGACAG
CCGACGGCAGTTGGGATTCGTGAATTGCTGCCCTCTGGTTATGTGTGGGAGGGCTGAGGCGCGCCTATTA
TGGTACCTAACTTGTTTATTGCAGCTTATAATGGTTACAAATAAAGCAATAGCATCACAAATTTCACAAA
TAAAGCATTTTTTTCACTGCATTCTAGTTGTGGTTTGTCCAAACTCATCAATGTATCTTACATATGCCAT
GGATCGCGGGGTAGGGGAGGCGCTTTTCCCAAGGCAGTCTGGAGCATGCGCTTTAGCAGCCCCGCTGGGC
ACTTGGCGCTACACAAGTGGCCTCTGGCCTCGCACACATTCCACATCCACCGGTAGGCGCCAACCGGCTC
CGTTCTTTGGTGGCCCCTTCGCGCCACCTTCTACTCCTCCCCTAGTCAGGAAGTTCCCCCCCGCCCCGCA
GCTCGCGTCGTGCAGGACGTGACAAATGGAAGTAGCACGTCTCACTAGTCTCGTGCAGATGGACAGCACC
GCTGAGCAATGGAAGCGGGTAGGCCTTTGGGGCAGCGGCCAATAGCAGCTTTGCTCCTTCGCTTTCTGGG
CTCAGAGGCTGGGAAGGGGTGGGTCCGGGGGCGGGCTCAGGGGCGGGCTCAGGGGCGGGGCGGGCGCCCG
AAGGTCCTCCGGAGGCCCGGCATTCTGCACGCTTCAAAAGCGCACGTCTGCCGCGCTGTTCTCCTCTTCC
TCATCTCCGGGCCTTTCGGCGTCGTGAAAGGGCGCATTCGACATCGATACTAGTACGCGTCGGTCGCCTG
CAGGACGACCGCTGTGCCTTCTAGTTGCCAGCCATCTGTTGTTTGCCCCTCCCCCGTGCCTTCCTTGACC
CTGGAAGGTGCCACTCCCACTGTCCTTTCCTAATAAAATGAGGAAATTGCATCGCATTGTCTGAGTAGGT
GTCATTCTATTCTGGGGGGTGGGGTGGGGCAGGACAGCAAGGGGGAGGATTGGGAAGACAATAGCAGGCA
TGCTGGGGATGCGGTGGGCTCTATGGGCGGCCGCGTCGACACTAGGGACAGGATTGGTGACAGAAAAGCC
CCATCCTTAGGCCTCCTCCTTCCTAGTCTCCTGATATTGGGTCTAACCCCCACCTCCTGTTAGGCAGATT
CCTTATCTGGTGACACACCCCCATTTCCTGGAGCCATCTCTCTCCTTGCCAGAACCTCTAAGGTTTGCTT
ACGATGGAGCCAGAGAGGATCCTGGGAGGGAGAGCTTGGCAGGGGGTGGGAGGGAAGGGGGGGATGCGTG
ACCTGCCCGGTTCTCAGTGGCCACCCTGCGCTACCCTCTCCCAGAACCTGAGCTGCTCTGACGCGGCTGT
CTGGTGCGTTTCACTGATCCTGGTGCTGCAGCTTCCTTACACTTCCCAAGAGGAGAAGCAGTTTGGAAAA
ACAAAATCAGAATAAGTTGGTCCTGAGTTCTAACTTTGGCTCTTCACCTTTCTAGTCCCCAATTTATATT
GTTCCTCCGTGCGTCAGTTTTACCTGTGAGATAAGGCCAGTAGCCAGCCCCGTCCTGGCAGGGCTGTGGT
GAGGAGGGGGGTGTCCGTGTGGAAAACTCCCTTTGTGAGAATGGTGCGTCCTAGGTGTTCACCAGGTCGT
GGCCGCCTCTACTCCCTTTCTCTTTCTCCATCCTTCTTTCCTTAAAGAGTCCCCAGTGCTATCTGGGACA
TATTCCTCCGCCCAGAGCAGGGTCCCGCTTCCCTAAGGCCCTGCTCTGGGCTTCTGGGTTTGAGTCCTTG
GCAAGCCCAGGAGAGGCGCTCAGGCTTCCCTGTCCCCCTTCCTCGTCCACCATCTCATGCCCCTGGCTCT
CCTGCCCCTTCCCTACAGGGGTTCCTGGCTCTGCTCTAAGCTTGGCGTAATCATGGTCATAGCTGTTTCC
TGTGTGAAATTGTTATCCGCTCACAATTCCACACAACATACGAGCCGGAAGCATAAAGTGTAAAGCCTGG
GGTGCCTAATGAGTGAGCTAACTCACATTAATTGCGTTGCGCTCACTGCCCGCTTTCCAGTCGGGAAACC
TGTCGTGCCAGCTGCATTAATGAATCGGCCAACGCGCGGGGAGAGGCGGTTTGCGTATTGGGCGCTCTTC
CGCTTCCTCGCTCACTGACTCGCTGCGCTCGGTCGTTCGGCTGCGGCGAGCGGTATCAGCTCACTCAAAG
GCGGTAATACGGTTATCCACAGAATCAGGGGATAACGCAGGAAAGAACATGTGAGCAAAAGGCCAGCAAA
AGGCCAGGAACCGTAAAAAGGCCGCGTTGCTGGCGTTTTTCCATAGGCTCCGCCCCCCTGACGAGCATCA
CAAAAATCGACGCTCAAGTCAGAGGTGGCGAAACCCGACAGGACTATAAAGATACCAGGCGTTTCCCCCT
GGAAGCTCCCTCGTGCGCTCTCCTGTTCCGACCCTGCCGCTTACCGGATACCTGTCCGCCTTTCTCCCTT
CGGGAAGCGTGGCGCTTTCTCATAGCTCACGCTGTAGGTATCTCAGTTCGGTGTAGGTCGTTCGCTCCAA
GCTGGGCTGTGTGCACGAACCCCCCGTTCAGCCCGACCGCTGCGCCTTATCCGGTAACTATCGTCTTGAG
TCCAACCCGGTAAGACACGACTTATCGCCACTGGCAGCAGCCACTGGTAACAGGATTAGCAGAGCGAGGT
ATGTAGGCGGTGCTACAGAGTTCTTGAAGTGGTGGCCTAACTACGGCTACACTAGAAGAACAGTATTTGG
TATCTGCGCTCTGCTGAAGCCAGTTACCTTCGGAAAAAGAGTTGGTAGCTCTTGATCCGGCAAACAAACC
ACCGCTGGTAGCGGTGGTTTTTTTGTTTGCAAGCAGCAGATTACGCGCAGAAAAAAAGGATCTCAAGAAG
ATCCTTTGATCTTTTCTACGGGGTCTGACGCTCAGTGGAACGAAAACTCACGTTAAGGGATTTTGGTCAT
GAGATTATCAAAAAGGATCTTCACCTAGATCCTTTTAAATTAAAAATGAAGTTTTAAATCAATCTAAAGT
ATATATGAGTAAACTTGGTCTGACAGTTACCAATGCTTAATCAGTGAGGCACCTATCTCAGCGATCTGTC
TATTTCGTTCATCCATAGTTGCCTGACTCCCCGTCGTGTAGATAACTACGATACGGGAGGGCTTACCATC
TGGCCCCAGTGCTGCAATGATACCGCGAGACCCACGCTCACCGGCTCCAGATTTATCAGCAATAAACCAG
CCAGCCGGAAGGGCCGAGCGCAGAAGTGGTCCTGCAACTTTATCCGCCTCCATCCAGTCTATTAATTGTT
GCCGGGAAGCTAGAGTAAGTAGTTCGCCAGTTAATAGTTTGCGCAACGTTGTTGCCATTGCTACAGGCAT
CGTGGTGTCACGCTCGTCGTTTGGTATGGCTTCATTCAGCTCCGGTTCCCAACGATCAAGGCGAGTTACA
TGATCCCCCATGTTGTGCAAAAAAGCGGTTAGCTCCTTCGGTCCTCCGATCGTTGTCAGAAGTAAGTTGG
CCGCAGTGTTATCACTCATGGTTATGGCAGCACTGCATAATTCTCTTACTGTCATGCCATCCGTAAGATG
CTTTTCTGTGACTGGTGAGTACTCAACCAAGTCATTCTGAGAATAGTGTATGCGGCGACCGAGTTGCTCT
TGCCCGGCGTCAATACGGGATAATACCGCGCCACATAGCAGAACTTTAAAAGTGCTCATCATTGGAAAAC
GTTCTTCGGGGCGAAAACTCTCAAGGATCTTACCGCTGTTGAGATCCAGTTCGATGTAACCCACTCGTGC
ACCCAACTGATCTTCAGCATCTTTTACTTTCACCAGCGTTTCTGGGTGAGCAAAAACAGGAAGGCAAAAT
GCCGCAAAAAAGGGAATAAGGGCGACACGGAAATGTTGAATACTCATACTCTTCCTTTTTCAATATTATT
GAAGCATTTATCAGGGTTATTGTCTCATGAGCGGATACATATTTGAATGTATTTAGAAAAATAAACAAAT
AGGGGTTCCGCGCACATTTCCCCGAAAAGTGCCACCTGACGTCTAAGAAACCATTATTATCATGACATTA
ACCTATAAAAATAGGCGTATCACGAGGCCCTTTCGTC
